>Addgene plasmid #77844 | PHKA2 gRNA (BRDN0001146948) | addgene full sequence | sequence record 188514 | Addgene Assembled Sequence
CCCGGGTGCAAAGATGGATAAAGTTTTAAACAGAGAGGAATCTTTGCAGCTAATGGACCTTCTAGGTCTT
GAAAGGAGTGGGAATTGGCTCCGGTGCCCGTCAGTGGGCAGAGCGCACATCGCCCACAGTCCCCGAGAAG
TTGGGGGGAGGGGTCGGCAATTGATCCGGTGCCTAGAGAAGGTGGCGCGGGGTAAACTGGGAAAGTGATG
TCGTGTACTGGCTCCGCCTTTTTCCCGAGGGTGGGGGAGAACCGTATATAAGTGCAGTAGTCGCCGTGAA
CGTTCTTTTTCGCAACGGGTTTGCCGCCAGAACACAGGTAAGTGCCGTGTGTGGTTCCCGCGGGCCTGGC
CTCTTTACGGGTTATGGCCCTTGCGTGCCTTGAATTACTTCCACCTGGCTGCAGTACGTGATTCTTGATC
CCGAGCTTCGGGTTGGAAGTGGGTGGGAGAGTTCGAGGCCTTGCGCTTAAGGAGCCCCTTCGCCTCGTGC
TTGAGTTGAGGCCTGGCCTGGGCGCTGGGGCCGCCGCGTGCGAATCTGGTGGCACCTTCGCGCCTGTCTC
GCTGCTTTCGATAAGTCTCTAGCCATTTAAAATTTTTGATGACCTGCTGCGACGCTTTTTTTCTGGCAAG
ATAGTCTTGTAAATGCGGGCCAAGATCTGCACACTGGTATTTCGGTTTTTGGGGCCGCGGGCGGCGACGG
GGCCCGTGCGTCCCAGCGCACATGTTCGGCGAGGCGGGGCCTGCGAGCGCGGCCACCGAGAATCGGACGG
GGGTAGTCTCAAGCTGGCCGGCCTGCTCTGGTGCCTGGCCTCGCGCCGCCGTGTATCGCCCCGCCCTGGG
CGGCAAGGCTGGCCCGGTCGGCACCAGTTGCGTGAGCGGAAAGATGGCCGCTTCCCGGCCCTGCTGCAGG
GAGCTCAAAATGGAGGACGCGGCGCTCGGGAGAGCGGGCGGGTGAGTCACCCACACAAAGGAAAAGGGCC
TTTCCGTCCTCAGCCGTCGCTTCATGTGACTCCACGGAGTACCGGGCGCCGTCCAGGCACCTCGATTAGT
TCTCGAGCTTTTGGAGTACGTCGTCTTTAGGTTGGGGGGAGGGGTTTTATGCGATGGAGTTTCCCCACAC
TGAGTGGGTGGAGACTGAAGTTAGGCCAGCTTGGCACTTGATGTAATTCTCCTTGGAATTTGCCCTTTTT
GAGTTTGGATCTTGGTTCATTCTCAAGCCTCAGACAGTGGTTCAAAGTTTTTTTCTTCCATTTCAGGTGT
CGTGACGTACGGCCACCATGACCGAGTACAAGCCCACGGTGCGCCTCGCCACCCGCGACGACGTCCCCAG
GGCCGTACGCACCCTCGCCGCCGCGTTCGCCGACTACCCCGCCACGCGCCACACCGTCGATCCGGACCGC
CACATCGAGCGGGTCACCGAGCTGCAAGAACTCTTCCTCACGCGCGTCGGGCTCGACATCGGCAAGGTGT
GGGTCGCGGACGACGGCGCCGCCGTGGCGGTCTGGACCACGCCGGAGAGCGTCGAAGCGGGGGCGGTGTT
CGCCGAGATCGGCCCGCGCATGGCCGAGTTGAGCGGTTCCCGGCTGGCCGCGCAGCAACAGATGGAAGGC
CTCCTGGCGCCGCACCGGCCCAAGGAGCCCGCGTGGTTCCTGGCCACCGTCGGAGTCTCGCCCGACCACC
AGGGCAAGGGTCTGGGCAGCGCCGTCGTGCTCCCCGGAGTGGAGGCGGCCGAGCGCGCCGGGGTGCCCGC
CTTCCTGGAGACCTCCGCGCCCCGCAACCTCCCCTTCTACGAGCGGCTCGGCTTCACCGTCACCGCCGAC
GTCGAGGTGCCCGAAGGACCGCGCACCTGGTGCATGACCCGCAAGCCCGGTGCCTGAACGCGTTAAGTCG
ACAATCAACCTCTGGATTACAAAATTTGTGAAAGATTGACTGGTATTCTTAACTATGTTGCTCCTTTTAC
GCTATGTGGATACGCTGCTTTAATGCCTTTGTATCATGCTATTGCTTCCCGTATGGCTTTCATTTTCTCC
TCCTTGTATAAATCCTGGTTGCTGTCTCTTTATGAGGAGTTGTGGCCCGTTGTCAGGCAACGTGGCGTGG
TGTGCACTGTGTTTGCTGACGCAACCCCCACTGGTTGGGGCATTGCCACCACCTGTCAGCTCCTTTCCGG
GACTTTCGCTTTCCCCCTCCCTATTGCCACGGCGGAACTCATCGCCGCCTGCCTTGCCCGCTGCTGGACA
GGGGCTCGGCTGTTGGGCACTGACAATTCCGTGGTGTTGTCGGGGAAATCATCGTCCTTTCCTTGGCTGC
TCGCCTGTGTTGCCACCTGGATTCTGCGCGGGACGTCCTTCTGCTACGTCCCTTCGGCCCTCAATCCAGC
GGACCTTCCTTCCCGCGGCCTGCTGCCGGCTCTGCGGCCTCTTCCGCGTCTTCGCCTTCGCCCTCAGACG
AGTCGGATCTCCCTTTGGGCCGCCTCCCCGCGTCGACTTTAAGACCAATGACTTACAAGGCAGCTGTAGA
TCTTAGCCACTTTTTAAAAGAAAAGGGGGGACTGGAAGGGCTAATTCACTCCCAACGAAGACAAGATCTG
CTTTTTGCTTGTACTGGGTCTCTCTGGTTAGACCAGATCTGAGCCTGGGAGCTCTCTGGCTAACTAGGGA
ACCCACTGCTTAAGCCTCAATAAAGCTTGCCTTGAGTGCTTCAAGTAGTGTGTGCCCGTCTGTTGTGTGA
CTCTGGTAACTAGAGATCCCTCAGACCCTTTTAGTCAGTGTGGAAAATCTCTAGCAGTACGTATAGTAGT
TCATGTCATCTTATTATTCAGTATTTATAACTTGCAAAGAAATGAATATCAGAGAGTGAGAGGAACTTGT
TTATTGCAGCTTATAATGGTTACAAATAAAGCAATAGCATCACAAATTTCACAAATAAAGCATTTTTTTC
ACTGCATTCTAGTTGTGGTTTGTCCAAACTCATCAATGTATCTTATCATGTCTGGCTCTAGCTATCCCGC
CCCTAACTCCGCCCATCCCGCCCCTAACTCCGCCCAGTTCCGCCCATTCTCCGCCCCATGGCTGACTAAT
TTTTTTTATTTATGCAGAGGCCGAGGCCGCCTCGGCCTCTGAGCTATTCCAGAAGTAGTGAGGAGGCTTT
TTTGGAGGCCTAGGGACGTACCCAATTCGCCCTATAGTGAGTCGTATTACGCGCGCTCACTGGCCGTCGT
TTTACAACGTCGTGACTGGGAAAACCCTGGCGTTACCCAACTTAATCGCCTTGCAGCACATCCCCCTTTC
GCCAGCTGGCGTAATAGCGAAGAGGCCCGCACCGATCGCCCTTCCCAACAGTTGCGCAGCCTGAATGGCG
AATGGG
[124 nt withheld, positions 3367-3490]
C
[91 nt withheld, positions 3492-3582]
A
[49 nt withheld, positions 3584-3632]
CCTTTGACGTTGGAGTCCACGTTCTTT
[37 nt withheld, positions 3660-3696]
ACCCTATCTCGGTCTATTCTTTTGATTTATAAGGGATTTTGCCGATTTCGGCCTATTGGTTAAAAAATGA
GCTGATTTAACAAAAATTTAACGCGAATTTTAACAAAATATTAACGCTTACAATTTAGGTGGCACTTTTC
GGGGAAATGTGCGCGGAACCCCTATTTGTTTATTTTTCTAAATACATTCAAATATGTATCCGCTCATGAG
ACAATAACCCTGATAAATGCTTCAATAATATTGAAAAAGGAAGAGTATGAGTATTCAACATTTCCGTGTC
GCCCTTATTCCCTTTTTTGCGGCATTTTGCCTTCCTGTTTTTGCTCACCCAGAAACGCTGGTGAAAGTAA
AAGATGCTGAAGATCAGTTGGGTGCACGAGTGGGTTACATCGAACTGGATCTCAACAGCGGTAAGATCCT
TGAGAGTTTTCGCCCCGAAGAACGTTTTCCAATGATGAGCACTTTTAAAGTTCTGCTATGTGGCGCGGTA
TTATCCCGTATTGACGCCGGGCAAGAGCAACTCGGTCGCCGCATACACTATTCTCAGAATGACTTGGTTG
AGTACTCACCAGTCACAGAAAAGCATCTTACGGATGGCATGACAGTAAGAGAATTATGCAGTGCTGCCAT
AACCATGAGTGATAACACTGCGGCCAACTTACTTCTGACAACGATCGGAGGACCGAAGGAGCTAACCGCT
TTTTTGCACAACATGGGGGATCATGTAACTCGCCTTGATCGTTGGGAACCGGAGCTGAATGAAGCCATAC
CAAACGACGAGCGTGACACCACGATGCCTGTAGCAATGGCAACAACGTTGCGCAAACTATTAACTGGCGA
ACTACTTACTCTAGCTTCCCGGCAACAATTAATAGACTGGATGGAGGCGGATAAAGTTGCAGGACCACTT
CTGCGCTCGGCCCTTCCGGCTGGCTGGTTTATTGCTGATAAATCTGGAGCCGGTGAGCGTGGGTCTCGCG
GTATCATTGCAGCACTGGGGCCAGATGGTAAGCCCTCCCGTATCGTAGTTATCTACACGACGGGGAGTCA
GGCAACTATGGATGAACGAAATAGACAGATCGCTGAGATAGGTGCCTCACTGATTAAGCATTGGTAACTG
TCAGACCAAGTTTACTCATATATACTTTAGATTGATTTAAAACTTCATTTTTAATTTAAAAGGATCTAGG
TGAAGATCCTTTTTGATAATCTCATGACCAAAATCCCTTAACGTGAGTTTTCGTTCCACTGAGCGTCAGA
CCCCGTAGAAAAGATCAAAGGATCTTCTTGAGATCCTTTTTTTCTGCGCGTAATCTGCTGCTTGCAAACA
AAAAAACCACCGCTACCAGCGGTGGTTTGTTTGCCGGATCAAGAGCTACCAACTCTTTTTCCGAAGGTAA
CTGGCTTCAGCAGAGCGCAGATACCAAATACTGTTCTTCTAGTGTAGCCGTAGTTAGGCCACCACTTCAA
GAACTCTGTAGCACCGCCTACATACCTCGCTCTGCTAATCCTGTTACCAGTGGCTGCTGCCAGTGGCGAT
AAGTCGTGTCTTACCGGGTTGGACTCAAGACGATAGTTACCGGATAAGGCGCAGCGGTCGGGCTGAACGG
GGGGTTCGTGCACACAGCCCAGCTTGGAGCGAACGACCTACACCGAACTGAGATACCTACAGCGTGAGCT
ATGAGAAAGCGCCACGCTTCCCGAAGGGAGAAAGGCGGACAGGTATCCGGTAAGCGGCAGGGTCGGAACA
GGAGAGCGCACGAGGGAGCTTCCAGGGGGAAACGCCTGGTATCTTTATAGTCCTGTCGGGTTTCGCCACC
TCTGACTTGAGCGTCGATTTTTGTGATGCTCGTCAGGGGGGCGGAGCCTATGGAAAAACGCCAGCAACGC
GGCCTTTTTACGGTTCCTGGCCTTTTGCTGGCCTTTTGCTCACATGTTCTTTCCTGCGTTATCCCCTGAT
TCTGTGGATAACCGTATTACCGCCTTTGAGTGAGCTGATACCGCTCGCCGCAGCCGAACGACCGAGCGCA
GCGAGTCAGTGAGCGAGGAAGCGGAAGAGCGCCCAATACGCAAACCGCCTCTCCCCGCGCGTTGGCCGAT
TCATTAATGCAGCTGGCACGACAGGTTTCCCGACTGGAAAGCGGGCAGTGAGCGCAACGCAATTAATGTG
AGTTAGCTCACTCATTAGGCACCCCAGGCTTTACACTTTATGCTTCCGGCTCGTATGTTGTGTGGAATTG
TGAGCGGATAACAATTTCACACAGGAAACAGCTATGACCATGATTACGCCAAGCGCGCAATTAACCCTCA
CTAAAGGGAACAAAAGCTGGAGCTGCAAGCTTAATGTAGTCTTATGCAATACTCTTGTAGTCTTGCAACA
TGGTAACGATGAGTTAGCAACATGCCTTACAAGGAGAGAAAAAGCACCGTGCATGCCGATTGGTGGAAGT
AAGGTGGTACGATCGTGCCTTATTAGGAAGGCAACAGACGGGTCTGACATGGATTGGACGAACCACTGAA
TTGCCGCATTGCAGAGATATTGTATTTAAGTGCCTAGCTCGATACATAAACGGGTCTCTCTGGTTAGACC
AGATCTGAGCCTGGGAGCTCTCTGGCTAACTAGGGAACCCACTGCTTAAGCCTCAATAAAGCTTGCCTTG
AGTGCTTCAAGTAGTGTGTGCCCGTCTGTTGTGTGACTCTGGTAACTAGAGATCCCTCAGACCCTTTTAG
TCAGTGTGGAAAATCTCTAGCAGTGGCGCCCGAACAGGGACTTGAAAGCGAAAGGGAAACCAGAGGAGCT
CTCTCGACGCAGGACTCGGCTTGCTGAAGCGCGCACGGCAAGAGGCGAGGGGCGGCGACTGGTGAGTACG
CCAAAAATTTTGACTAGCGGAGGCTAGAAGGAGAGAGATGGGTGCGAGAGCGTCAGTATTAAGCGGGGGA
GAATTAGATCGCGATGGGAAAAAATTCGGTTAAGGCCAGGGGGAAAGAAAAAATATAAATTAAAACATAT
AGTATGGGCAAGCAGGGAGCTAGAACGATTCGCAGTTAATCCTGGCCTGTTAGAAACATCAGAAGGCTGT
AGACAAATACTGGGACAGCTACAACCATCCCTTCAGACAGGATCAGAAGAACTTAGATCATTATATAATA
CAGTAGCAACCCTCTATTGTGTGCATCAAAGGATAGAGATAAAAGACACCAAGGAAGCTTTAGACAAGAT
AGAGGAAGAGCAAAACAAAAGTAAGACCACCGCACAGCAAGCGGCCGCTGATCTTCAGACCTGGAGGAGG
AGATATGAGGGACAATTGGAGAAGTGAATTATATAAATATAAAGTAGTAAAAATTGAACCATTAGGAGTA
GCACCCACCAAGGCAAAGAGAAGAGTGGTGCAGAGAGAAAAAAGAGCAGTGGGAATAGGAGCTTTGTTCC
TTGGGTTCTTGGGAGCAGCAGGAAGCACTATGGGCGCAGCGTCAATGACGCTGACGGTACAGGCCAGACA
ATTATTGTCTGGTATAGTGCAGCAGCAGAACAATTTGCTGAGGGCTATTGAGGCGCAACAGCATCTGTTG
CAACTCACAGTCTGGGGCATCAAGCAGCTCCAGGCAAGAATCCTGGCTGTGGAAAGATACCTAAAGGATC
AACAGCTCCTGGGGATTTGGGGTTGCTCTGGAAAACTCATTTGCACCACTGCTGTGCCTTGGAATGCTAG
TTGGAGTAATAAATCTCTGGAACAGATTTGGAATCACACGACCTGGATGGAGTGGGACAGAGAAATTAAC
AATTACACAAGCTTAATACACTCCTTAATTGAAGAATCGCAAAACCAGCAAGAAAAGAATGAACAAGAAT
TATTGGAATTAGATAAATGGGCAAGTTTGTGGAATTGGTTTAACATAACAAATTGGCTGTGGTATATAAA
ATTATTCATAATGATAGTAGGAGGCTTGGTAGGTTTAAGAATAGTTTTTGCTGTACTTTCTATAGTGAAT
AGAGTTAGGCAGGGATATTCACCATTATCGTTTCAGACCCACCTCCCAACCCCGAGGGGACCCAGAGAGG
GCCTATTTCCCATGATTCCTTCATATTTGCATATACGATACAAGGCTGTTAGAGAGATAATTAGAATTAA
TTTGACTGTAAACACAAAGATATTAGTACAAAATACGTGACGTAGAAAGTAATAATTTCTTGGGTAGTTT
GCAGTTTTAAAATTATGTTTTAAAATGGACTATCATATGCTTACCGTAACTTGAAAGTATTTCGATTTCT
TGGCTTTATATATCTTGTGGAAAGGACGAAACACCGCAGATATGTGTAGAACGATGGTTTTAGAGCTAGA
AATAGCAAGTTAAAATAAGGCTAGTCCGTTATCAACTTGAAAAAGTGGCACCGAGTCGGTGCTTTTTTAA
GCTTGGCGTAACTAGATCTTGAGACAAATGGCAGTATTCATCCACAATTTTAAAAGAAAAGGGGGGATTG
GGGGGTACAGTGCAGGGGAAAGAATAGTAGACATAATAGCAACAGACATACAAACTAAAGAATTACAAAA
ACAAATTACAAAAATTCAAAATTTTCGGGTTTATTACAGGGACAGCAGAGATCCACTTTGGCGCCGGCTC
GAGGGGG
Features (pLannotate 1.2.2; 29 found; start..end, strand, type, name):
     14..80      +  CDS            small t antigen (fragment): SV40 (simian virus 40) small t antigen
    106..317     +  promoter       EF-1α core promoter: core promoter for human elongation factor EF-1α
    318..1256    +  intron         EF-1α intron A: intron upstream of the start codon of human EF-1α
   1278..1877    +  CDS            PuroR (fragment): puromycin N-acetyltransferase; pac from Streptomyces; confers resistance to puromycin
   1893..2481    +  misc_feature   WPRE: woodchuck hepatitis virus posttranscriptional regulatory element
   2532..2551    +  misc_feature   cPPT/CTS (fragment): central polypurine tract and central termination sequence of HIV-1
   2553..2786    +  LTR            3' LTR (ΔU3): self-inactivating 3' long terminal repeat (LTR) from HIV-1
   2864..2985    +  polyA_signal   SV40 poly(A) signal: SV40 polyadenylation signal
   3025..3160    +  rep_origin     SV40 ori: SV40 origin of replication
   3181..3199    -  promoter       T7 promoter: promoter for bacteriophage T7 RNA polymerase
   3207..3362    +  CDS            lacZα (fragment): LacZα fragment of β-galactosidase; lacZ fragment
   3367..3795    +  rep_origin     f1 ori (sequence partly withheld): f1 bacteriophage origin of replication; arrow indicates direction of (+) strand synthesis
   3848..3952    +  promoter       AmpR promoter: bla
   3953..4813    +  CDS            AmpR: β-lactamase; bla; confers resistance to ampicillin, carbenicillin, and related antibiotics
   4984..5572    +  rep_origin     ori: high-copy-number ColE1/pMB1/pBR322/pUC origin of replication
   5755..5847    +  CDS            lacI (fragment): lac repressor; lacI; The lac repressor binds to the lac operator to inhibit transcription in E. coli. This inhibition can be relieved by adding lactose or isopropyl-β-D-thiogalactopyranoside (IPTG).
   5860..5881    +  protein_bind   CAP binding site: CAP binding activates transcription in the presence of cAMP. E. coli catabolite activator protein
   5896..5926    +  promoter       lac promoter: promoter for the E. coli lac operon
   5934..5950    +  protein_bind   lac operator: The lac repressor binds to the lac operator to inhibit transcription in E. coli. This inhibition can be relieved by adding lactose or isopropyl-β-D-thiogalactopyranoside (IPTG). lac repressor encoded by lacI
   5995..6013    +  promoter       T3 promoter: promoter for bacteriophage T3 RNA polymerase
   6041..6267    +  promoter       RSV promoter: Rous sarcoma virus enhancer/promoter
   6268..6448    +  LTR            5' LTR (truncated): truncated 5' long terminal repeat (LTR) from HIV-1
   6495..6620    +  misc_feature   HIV-1 Ψ: packaging signal of human immunodeficiency virus type 1
   6604..6967    +  CDS            HIV-1 gag (fragment): gag protein from human immunodeficiency virus 1; gag
   7113..7346    +  misc_feature   RRE: The Rev response element (RRE) of HIV-1 allows for Rev-dependent mRNA export from the nucleus to the cytoplasm.
   7723..7749    +  CDS            Rev (fragment): human immunodeficiency virus 1 (HIV-1) Rev protein; rev; enhances nuclear export of unspliced and incompletely spliced viral mRNAs
   7753..7993    +  promoter       U6 promoter: RNA polymerase III promoter for human U6 snRNA
   8023..8098    +  misc_RNA       gRNA scaffold: guide RNA scaffold for the Streptococcus pyogenes CRISPR/Cas9 system
   8154..8271    +  misc_feature   cPPT/CTS: central polypurine tract and central termination sequence of HIV-1
