[The description below was written by a language model from this plasmid's Addgene catalogue record and pLannotate feature annotations shown in this document.]
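Description:
PHKA2 gRNA (BRDN0001146948) is a third-generation lentiviral CRISPR guide plasmid built on the lentiGuide-Puro backbone, carrying a single guide RNA directed against human PHKA2, designed against the reference transcript for that gene. The 8.3 kb plasmid is propagated in E. coli at high copy from a ColE1/pUC-type origin under ampicillin selection (AmpR, β-lactamase). It also carries an f1 origin, an SV40 origin and residual lac and T7/T3 promoter elements from the cloning backbone.

The viral genome is transcribed from an RSV promoter fused to a truncated HIV-1 5' LTR, which removes the need for Tat and is the hallmark of third-generation designs. It runs through the Ψ packaging signal, a gag fragment, the Rev response element and a cPPT/CTS, and ends in a self-inactivating ΔU3 3' LTR followed by an SV40 polyadenylation signal. Within this unit are two expression cassettes. A human U6 RNA polymerase III promoter drives the PHKA2 spacer joined to the Streptococcus pyogenes Cas9 gRNA scaffold. An EF-1α promoter with its first intron drives puromycin N-acetyltransferase, allowing selection of transduced mammalian cells. A WPRE downstream of the marker enhances transcript expression.

The plasmid does not encode Cas9, so it is meant to be used alongside a separate Cas9 lentivirus or in cells that already express Cas9, where the guide directs cleavage of PHKA2 for gene knockout. It is an individual clone associated with a human kinome gRNA library whose guides came from work on sgRNA design rules for higher on-target activity and lower off-target effects.
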