Addgene plasmid #77844: PHKA2 gRNA (BRDN0001146948)
Purpose: 3rd generation lentiviral gRNA plasmid targeting human PHKA2
Depositing lab: John Doench & David Root. Depositing organization: Broad Institute. Publication: Optimized sgRNA design to maximize activity and minimize off-target effects of CRISPR-Cas9. Doench JG, Fusi N, Sullender M, Hegde M, Vaimberg EW, Donovan KF, Smith I, Tothova Z, Wilen C, Orchard R, Virgin HW, Listgarten J, Root DE. Nat Biotechnol. 2016 Jan 18. doi: 10.1038/nbt.3437. PubMed 26780180.
Backbone
  Vector backbone: lentiGuide-Puro
  Backbone manufacturer: Zhang Lab (Addgene plasmid # 52963)
  Vector type: Mammalian Expression, Lentiviral, CRISPR
  Selectable markers: Puromycin
Growth in bacteria
  Bacterial resistance: Ampicillin, 100 μg/mL
  Growth temperature: 37°C
  Growth strain: DH5alpha
  Copy number: High Copy
Gene/Insert
  Gene/Insert name: PHKA2 (alt names: PHKA2; NM_000292.2)
  gRNA/shRNA sequence: CAGATATGTGTAGAACGATG
  Species: H. sapiens (human)
  Entrez Gene: PHKA2 (a.k.a. GSD9A, PHK, PYK, PYKL, XLG, XLG2)
  Promoter: hU6
  Cloning method: Unknown
  Sequencing primers: 5′ U6-F; 3′ pS2-R
Terms and licenses: Academic/Nonprofit Terms; Industry Terms: Not Available to Industry
Depositor comments: The gRNA was designed to target the following Genbank reference sequence(s): NM_000292.2. Note that this plasmid does NOT contain Cas9. It should be used in conjunction with lentiCas9-Blast (Addgene #52962) or otherwise with cell lines already expressing Cas9. Browse the full kinome gRNA library at http://www.addgene.org/pooled-library/broadgpp-human-kinome/ or visit http://www.broadinstitute.org/rnai/public/ for detailed protocols and information.
How to cite: PHKA2 gRNA (BRDN0001146948) was a gift from John Doench & David Root (Addgene plasmid # 77844 ; http://n2t.net/addgene:77844 ; RRID:Addgene_77844)
