>Addgene plasmid #77844 | PHKA2 gRNA (BRDN0001146948) | depositor partial sequence | sequence record 145304 | Target Sequence
CAGATATGTGTAGAACGATG
