>Addgene plasmid #77844 | PHKA2 gRNA (BRDN0001146948) | addgene partial sequence | sequence record 188513 | hU6-F
GTAGAAAGTAATAATTTCTTGGGTAGTTTGCAGTTTTAAAATTATGTTTTAAAATGGACTATCATATGCT
TACCGTAACTTGAAAGTATTTCGATTTCTTGGCTTTATATATCTTGTGGAAAGGACGAAACACCGCAGAT
ATGTGTAGAACGATGGTTTTAGAGCTAGAAATAGCAAGTTAAAATAAGGCTAGTCCGTTATCAACTTGAA
AAAGTGGCACCGAGTCGGTGCTTTTTTAAGCTTGGCGTAACTAGATCTTGAGACAAATGGCAGTATTCAT
CCACAATTTTAAAAGAAAAGGGGGGATTGGGGGGTACAGTGCAGGGGAAAGAATAGTAGACATAATAGCA
ACAGACATACAAACTAAAGAATTACAAAAACAAATTACAAAAATTCAAAATTTTCGGGTTTATTACAGGG
ACAGCAGAGATCCACTTTGGCGCCGGCTCGAGGGGGCCCGGGTGCAAAGATGGATAAAGTTTTAAACAGA
GAGGAATCTTTGCAGCTAATGGACCTTCTAGGTCTTGAAAGGAGTGGGAATTGGCTCCGGTGCCCGTCAG
TGGGCAGAGC
